Addgene plasmid #112048: pJW1674
Purpose: CEN/ARS plasmid for GAL-inducible SWP1-V5-TEV-EGFP expression marked with URA
Depositing lab: Jonathan Weissman. Depositing organization: University of California, San Francisco (UCSF). Publication: Defining the physiological role of SRP in protein-targeting efficiency and specificity. Costa EA, Subramanian K, Nunnari J, Weissman JS. Science. 2018 Jan 18. pii: science.aar3607. doi: 10.1126/science.aar3607. PubMed 29348368.
Backbone
  Vector backbone: pRS316
  Vector type: Yeast Expression
  Selectable markers: URA3
Growth in bacteria
  Bacterial resistance: Ampicillin, 100 μg/mL
  Growth temperature: 37°C
  Growth strain: DH5alpha
  Copy number: Unknown
Gene/Insert
  Gene/Insert name: SWP1
  Species: S. cerevisiae (budding yeast)
  Promoter: GAL1
  Tag / fusion protein: V5-TEV-EGFP (C terminal on insert)
  Cloning method: Gibson Cloning
  Sequencing primers: 5′ TGTATTACTTCTTATTCAAATGTC
Terms and licenses: Academic/Nonprofit Terms; Industry Terms: Not Available to Industry
How to cite: pJW1674 was a gift from Jonathan Weissman (Addgene plasmid # 112048 ; http://n2t.net/addgene:112048 ; RRID:Addgene_112048)
