[The description below was written by a language model from this plasmid's Addgene catalogue record and pLannotate feature annotations shown in this document.]
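Description:
pJW1674 is a yeast–E. coli shuttle plasmid built on the pRS316 backbone for galactose-inducible expression of a tagged Saccharomyces cerevisiae protein. In yeast it is maintained as a low-copy centromeric episome through a CEN6/ARS element and selected by the URA3 auxotrophic marker, which is also counterselectable with 5-fluoroorotic acid. In bacteria it replicates from a high-copy ColE1/pUC-type origin and is selected with ampicillin via the β-lactamase gene. The backbone also retains an f1 phage origin and pBluescript-derived remnants: lacZα and MCS fragments, the lac promoter/operator, and flanking T7 and T3 promoters.

The expression cassette was assembled by Gibson cloning into the polylinker region and lies in reverse orientation relative to the URA3 marker. The Gal4-regulated GAL1,10 promoter region drives the SWP1 open reading frame, which encodes a subunit of the oligosaccharyltransferase complex that carries out cotranslational N-glycosylation at the ER translocon. SWP1 is fused at its C terminus to a V5 epitope, a TEV protease site and a green fluorescent protein, and the cassette ends in the ADH1 terminator. The catalogue calls the reporter EGFP, while the annotation identifies it as the yeast codon-optimised yeGFP. The TEV site is not annotated separately but presumably sits in the short unannotated gap between V5 and GFP.

The depositor and repository-sequenced records differ by only a few nucleotides in length and give the same feature layout. The design allows switchable production of an ER-targeted membrane protein that can be followed by fluorescence or V5 detection, and it was deposited with a study of how the signal recognition particle contributes to protein-targeting efficiency and specificity. The record does not describe the specific experiment in which it was used.
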