Features (pLannotate 1.2.2; 24 found; start..end, strand, type, name):
    137..184     +  misc_feature   bom (fragment): basis of mobility region from pBR322
    195..410     +  promoter       URA3 promoter: S. cerevisiae URA3
    411..1214    +  CDS            URA3: orotidine-5'-phosphate decarboxylase, required for uracil biosynthesis; S. cerevisiae URA3; yeast auxotrophic marker, counterselectable with 5-fluoroorotic acid (5-FOA)
   1293..1342    +  misc_feature   bom (fragment): basis of mobility region from pBR322
   1343..1798    -  rep_origin     f1 ori (sequence partly withheld): f1 bacteriophage origin of replication; arrow indicates direction of (+) strand synthesis
   1806..1963    -  CDS            lacZα (fragment): LacZα fragment of β-galactosidase; lacZ fragment
   1966..1984    +  promoter       T7 promoter: promoter for bacteriophage T7 RNA polymerase
   1993..2047    +  misc_feature   MCS (fragment): pBluescript multiple cloning site
   2047..2226    -  terminator     ADH1 terminator: S. cerevisiae ADH1; transcription terminator for the S. cerevisiae alcohol dehydrogenase 1 (ADH1) gene
   2247..2963    -  CDS            yeGFP: yeast-enhanced green fluorescent protein codons optimized for translation in S. cerevisiae and C. albicans
   3015..3056    -  CDS            V5 tag: epitope tag from simian virus 5
   3057..3914    -  CDS            SWP1: OSTD_YEAST - Experimental evidence at protein level: Swiss-Prot protein existence level 1. Subunit of the oligosaccharyl transferase (OST) complex that catalyzes the initial transfer of a defined glycan (Glc(3)Man(9)GlcNAc(2) in eukaryotes) from the lipid carrier dolichol- pyrophosphate to an asparagine residue within an Asn-X-Ser/Thr consensus motif in nascent polypeptide chains, the first step in protein N-glycosylation. N-glycosylation occurs cotranslationally and the complex associates with the Sec61 complex at the channel-forming translocon complex that mediates protein translocation acro
   3914..4539    -  promoter       GAL1,10 promoter: GAL1 and GAL10 genes of S. cerevisiae; divergent inducible promoter, regulated by Gal4
   4540..4587    +  misc_feature   MCS (fragment): pBluescript multiple cloning site
   4600..4618    -  promoter       T3 promoter: promoter for bacteriophage T3 RNA polymerase
   4663..4679    -  protein_bind   lac operator: The lac repressor binds to the lac operator to inhibit transcription in E. coli. This inhibition can be relieved by adding lactose or isopropyl-β-D-thiogalactopyranoside (IPTG). lac repressor encoded by lacI
   4687..4717    -  promoter       lac promoter: promoter for the E. coli lac operon
   4732..4753    -  protein_bind   CAP binding site: CAP binding activates transcription in the presence of cAMP. E. coli catabolite activator protein
   4766..4858    -  CDS            lacI (fragment): lac repressor; lacI; The lac repressor binds to the lac operator to inhibit transcription in E. coli. This inhibition can be relieved by adding lactose or isopropyl-β-D-thiogalactopyranoside (IPTG).
   5041..5629    -  rep_origin     ori: high-copy-number ColE1/pMB1/pBR322/pUC origin of replication
   5800..6660    -  CDS            AmpR: β-lactamase; bla; confers resistance to ampicillin, carbenicillin, and related antibiotics
   6661..6765    -  promoter       AmpR promoter: bla
   6802..7305    +  misc_feature   CEN/ARS: S. cerevisiae CEN6 centromere fused to an autonomously replicating sequence
   7374..35      +  CDS            rop (fragment) (across the origin): Rop protein, which maintains plasmids at low copy number; rop
>Addgene plasmid #112048 | pJW1674 | depositor full sequence | sequence record 210836 | pJW1674 sequence 7374 bps
TCGCGCGTTTCGGTGATGACGGTGAAAACCTCTGACACATGCAGCTCCCGGAGACGGTCACAGCTTGTCT
GTAAGCGGATGCCGGGAGCAGACAAGCCCGTCAGGGCGCGTCAGCGGGTGTTGGCGGGTGTCGGGGCTGG
CTTAACTATGCGGCATCAGAGCAGATTGTACTGAGAGTGCACCACGCTTTTCAATTCAATTCATCATTTT
TTTTTTATTCTTTTTTTTGATTTCGGTTTCTTTGAAATTTTTTTGATTCGGTAATCTCCGAACAGAAGGA
AGAACGAAGGAAGGAGCACAGACTTAGATTGGTATATATACGCATATGTAGTGTTGAAGAAACATGAAAT
TGCCCAGTATTCTTAACCCAACTGCACAGAACAAAAACCTGCAGGAAACGAAGATAAATCATGTCGAAAG
CTACATATAAGGAACGTGCTGCTACTCATCCTAGTCCTGTTGCTGCCAAGCTATTTAATATCATGCACGA
AAAGCAAACAAACTTGTGTGCTTCATTGGATGTTCGTACCACCAAGGAATTACTGGAGTTAGTTGAAGCA
TTAGGTCCCAAAATTTGTTTACTAAAAACACATGTGGATATCTTGACTGATTTTTCCATGGAGGGCACAG
TTAAGCCGCTAAAGGCATTATCCGCCAAGTACAATTTTTTACTCTTCGAAGACAGAAAATTTGCTGACAT
TGGTAATACAGTCAAATTGCAGTACTCTGCGGGTGTATACAGAATAGCAGAATGGGCAGACATTACGAAT
GCACACGGTGTGGTGGGCCCAGGTATTGTTAGCGGTTTGAAGCAGGCGGCAGAAGAAGTAACAAAGGAAC
CTAGAGGCCTTTTGATGTTAGCAGAATTGTCATGCAAGGGCTCCCTATCTACTGGAGAATATACTAAGGG
TACTGTTGACATTGCGAAGAGCGACAAAGATTTTGTTATCGGCTTTATTGCTCAAAGAGACATGGGTGGA
AGAGATGAAGGTTACGATTGGTTGATTATGACACCCGGTGTGGGTTTAGATGACAAGGGAGACGCATTGG
GTCAACAGTATAGAACCGTGGATGATGTGGTCTCTACAGGATCTGACATTATTATTGTTGGAAGAGGACT
ATTTGCAAAGGGAAGGGATGCTAAGGTAGAGGGTGAACGTTACAGAAAAGCAGGCTGGGAAGCATATTTG
AGAAGATGCGGCCAGCAAAACTAAAAAACTGTATTATAAGTAAATGCATGTATACTAAACTCACAAATTA
GAGCTTCAATTTAATTATATCAGTTATTACCCTGCGGTGTGAAATACCGCACAGATGCGTAAGGAGAAAA
TACCGCATCAGGAAATTGTAAACGTTAATATTTTGTTAAAATTCGCGTTAAATTTTTGTTAAATCAGCTC
ATTTTTTAACCAATAGGCCGAAATCGGCAAAATCCCTTATAAATCAAAAGAATAGACCGAGATAGGGT
[37 nt withheld, positions 1469-1505]
AAAGAACGTGGACTCCAACGTCAAAGG
[49 nt withheld, positions 1533-1581]
T
[91 nt withheld, positions 1583-1673]
G
[124 nt withheld, positions 1675-1798]
CGCGCCATTCGCCATTCAGGCTGCGCAACTGTTGGGAAGGGCGATCGGTGCGGGCCTCTTCGCTATTACG
CCAGCTGGCGAAGGGGGGATGTGCTGCAAGGCGATTAAGTTGGGTAACGCCAGGGTTTTCCCAGTCACGA
CGTTGTAAAACGACGGCCAGTGAATTGTAATACGACTCACTATAGGGCGAATTGGAGCTCCACCGCGGTG
GCGGCCGCTCTAGAACTAGTGGATCCCCCGGGCTGCAGGGTGTGGTCAATAAGAGCGACCTCATACTATA
CCTGAGAAAGCAACCTGACCTACAGGAAAGAGTTACTCAAGAATAAGAATTTTCGTTTTAAAACCTAAGA
GTCACTTTAAAATTTGTATACACTTATTTTTTTTATAACTTATTTAATAATAAAAATCATAAATCATAAG
AAATTCGCTTATTTAGAAGTGGCGCGCCTTATTTGTACAATTCATCCATACCATGGGTAATACCAGCAGC
AGTAACAAATTCTAACAAGACCATGTGGTCTCTCTTTTCGTTTGGATCTTTGGATAAGGCAGATTGAGTG
GATAAGTAATGGTTGTCTGGTAACAAGACTGGACCATCACCAATTGGAGTATTTTGTTGATAATGGTCAG
CTAATTGAACAGAACCATCTTCAATGTTGTGTCTAATTTTGAAGTTAACTTTGATACCATTCTTTTGTTT
GTCAGCCATGATGTAAACATTGTGAGAGTTATAGTTGTATTCCAATTTGTGACCTAAAATGTTACCATCT
TCTTTAAAATCAATACCTTTTAATTCGATTCTATTAACTAAGGTATCACCTTCAAACTTGACTTCAGCTC
TGGTCTTGTAGTTACCGTCATCTTTGAAAAAAATAGTTCTTTCTTGAACATAACCTTCTGGCATGGCAGA
CTTGAAAAAGTCATGTTGTTTCATATGATCTGGGTATCTAGAAAAACATTGAACACCATAAGTTAAAGTA
GTGACTAAGGTTGGCCATGGAACTGGCAATTTACCAGTAGTACAAATAAATTTTAAGGTCAATTTACCGT
AAGTAGCATCACCTTCACCTTCACCGGAGACAGAAAATTTGTGACCATTAACATCACCATCTAATTCAAC
CAAAATTGGGACAACACCAGTGAATAATTCTTCACCTTTAGACATGTTAATTAAACCAGCACCGTCACCT
CCTTGAAAATACAAATTTTCTGAACCCGTAGAATCGAGACCGAGGAGAGGGTTAGGGATAGGCTTACCGA
TTGTTTGACCAAAAGATCTCAGGAACTTGGTAGATGTCAGTAAGCCTGGAGCGCCCAAGTACAAAGAGGA
AAATAGAGTTTCAAAAATACTTGTACCCAAGTAGTACCTAGCGAAGATAACTTCAAACCCAACAATCGTG
GCGATGAATCCTAGGAAATATACAGCAGTGACACCGGTCGGGATGTTATTGAATGCGGCGGCACAAGAAT
TCAACCAGGTGACTATTAAAGATAAAATGGTAATGAAGATAATTAAAACAAAAATCACAGCAATTGGTTT
GGCAACTCTCTTTGGCTCGGCATGAAATATATGATGGATTTCTGGCTTAATGCCGAATTTGTCAACTAAA
GATGAATCTGAGTGATCTACATCGAAGTTCAGGTTGAGTTGCAGAATTTCCCTGAACAAGTTTTCCTTTG
GTTTGGCGGTAGATGACGCTAGAATCAAAGTGGCCTTTATTGGTTCCGGTGATCTGGAAGCCTCTTGCAA
CAAAGCAGCATCCAGCTTGGCTAAATCTATCCTGTATTTATACATGGACAACTTGCCATTGTCCTTAATT
TCGGGTTCAAAAGCCATTTCTAGGTTCTTATTAGGTAAGCCTATCAATAAGGTGTTCTGGAAGGGTTTGT
TGGTAGACTCAATGGCGAAATTTACTTGAATCACCTCGTTAGGGTCTTCAACTGTGATTGTAGTCGGAAC
AGTTTCATCGATTCCTATTCTGGGTTCAACTTTACCGATCATTACCCTAGACTTTCCTGCGGTGGAGGGG
AATGATACATGAACATCTTGTGCCACGTAAGCGAGGACGAACGATATGCACGACACCAAGGCCGCAAGTG
TTTTGAAGAATTGCATTTCTCCTTGACGTTAAAGTATAGAGGTATATTAACAATTTTTTGTTGATACTTT
TATGACATTTGAATAAGAAGTAATACAAACTGAAAATGTTGAAAGTATTAGTTAAAGTGGTTATGCAGCT
TTTCCATTTATATATCTGTTAATAGATCAAAAATCATCGCTTCGCTGATTAATTACCCCAGAAACAAGGC
TAAAAAACTAATCGCATTATCATCCTATGGTTGTTAATTTGATTCGTTAATTTGAAGGTTTGTGGGGCCA
GGTTACTGCCAATTTTTCCTCTTCATAACCATAAAAGCTAGTATTGTAGAATCTTTATTGTTCGGAGCAG
TGCGGCGCGAGGCACATCTGCGTTTCAGGAACGCGACCGGTGAAGACGAGGACGCACGGAGGAGAGTCTT
CCGTCGGAGGGCTGTCGCCCGCTCGGCGGCTTCTAATCCGTACTTCAATATAGCAATGAGCAGTTAAGCG
TATTACTGAAAGTTCCAAAGAGAAGGTTTTTTTAGGCTAAGATAATGGGGCTCTTTACATTTCCACAACA
TATAAGTAAGATTAGATATGGATATGTATATGGTGGTAATGCCATGTAATATGATTATTAAACTTCTTTG
CGTCCATCCAAGATATCAAGCTTATCGATACCGTCGACCTCGAGGGGGGGCCCGGTACCCAGCTTTTGTT
CCCTTTAGTGAGGGTTAATTCCGAGCTTGGCGTAATCATGGTCATAGCTGTTTCCTGTGTGAAATTGTTA
TCCGCTCACAATTCCACACAACATAGGAGCCGGAAGCATAAAGTGTAAAGCCTGGGGTGCCTAATGAGTG
AGGTAACTCACATTAATTGCGTTGCGCTCACTGCCCGCTTTCCAGTCGGGAAACCTGTCGTGCCAGCTGC
ATTAATGAATCGGCCAACGCGCGGGGAGAGGCGGTTTGCGTATTGGGCGCTCTTCCGCTTCCTCGCTCAC
TGACTCGCTGCGCTCGGTCGTTCGGCTGCGGCGAGCGGTATCAGCTCACTCAAAGGCGGTAATACGGTTA
TCCACAGAATCAGGGGATAACGCAGGAAAGAACATGTGAGCAAAAGGCCAGCAAAAGGCCAGGAACCGTA
AAAAGGCCGCGTTGCTGGCGTTTTTCCATAGGCTCGGCCCCCCTGACGAGCATCACAAAAATCGACGCTC
AAGTCAGAGGTGGCGAAACCCGACAGGACTATAAAGATACCAGGCGTTCCCCCCTGGAAGCTCCCTCGTG
CGCTCTCCTGTTCCGACCCTGCCGCTTACCGGATACCTGTCCGCCTTTCTCCCTTCGGGAAGCGTGGCGC
TTTCTCAATGCTCACGCTGTAGGTATCTCAGTTCGGTGTAGGTCGTTCGCTCCAAGCTGGGCTGTGTGCA
CGAACCCCCCGTTCAGCCCGACCGCTGCGCCTTATCCGGTAACTATCGTCTTGAGTCCAACCCGGTAAGA
CACGACTTATCGCCACTGGCAGCAGCCACTGGTAACAGGATTAGCAGAGCGAGGTATGTAGGCGGTGCTA
CAGAGTTCTTGAAGTGGTGGCCTAACTACGGCTACACTAGAAGGACAGTATTTGGTATCTGCGCTCTGCT
GAAGCCAGTTACCTTCGGAAAAAGAGTTGGTAGCTCTTGATCCGGCAAACAAACCACCGCTGGTAGCGGT
GGTTTTTTTGTTTGCAAGCAGCAGATTACGCGCAGAAAAAAAGGATCTCAAGAAGATCCTTTGATCTTTT
CTACGGGGTCTGACGCTCAGTGGAACGAAAACTCACGTTAAGGGATTTTGGTCATGAGATTATCAAAAAG
GATCTTCACCTAGATCCTTTTAAATTAAAAATGAAGTTTTAAATCAATCTAAAGTATATATGAGTAAACT
TGGTCTGACAGTTACCAATGCTTAATCAGTGAGGCACCTATCTCAGCGATCTGTCTATTTCGTTCATCCA
TAGTTGCCTGACTGCCCGTCGTGTAGATAACTACGATACGGGAGGGCTTACCATCTGGCCCCAGTGCTGC
AATGATACCGCGAGACCCACGCTCACCGGCTCCAGATTTATCAGCAATAAACCAGCCAGCCGGAAGGGCC
GAGCGCAGAAGTGGTCCTGCAACTTTATCCGCCTCCATCCAGTCTATTAATTGTTGCCGGGAAGCTAGAG
TAAGTAGTTCGCCAGTTAATAGTTTGCGCAACGTTGTTGCCATTGCTACAGGCATCGTGGTGTCACGCTC
GTCGTTTGGTATGGCTTCATTCAGCTCCGGTTCCCAACGATCAAGGCGAGTTACATGATCCCCCATGTTG
TGAAAAAAAGCGGTTAGCTCCTTCGGTCCTCCGATCGTTGTCAGAAGTAAGTTGGCCGCAGTGTTATCAC
TCATGGTTATGGCAGCACTGCATAATTCTCTTACTGTCATGCCATCCGTAAGATGCTTTTCTGTGACTGG
TGAGTACTCAACCAAGTCATTCTGAGAATAGTGTATGCGGCGACCGAGTTGCTCTTGCCCGGCGTCAATA
CGGGATAATACCGCGCCACATAGCAGAACTTTAAAAGTGCTCATCATTGGAAAACGTTCTTCGGGGCGAA
AACTCTCAAGGATCTTACCGCTGTTGAGATCCAGTTCGATGTAACCCACTCGTGCACCCAACTGATCTTC
AGCATCTTTTACTTTCACCAGCGTTTCTGGGTGAGCAAAAACAGGAAGGCAAAATGCCGCAAAAAAGGGA
ATAAGGGCGACACGGAAATGTTGAATACTCATACTCTTCCTTTTTCAATATTATTGAAGCATTTATCAGG
GTTATTGTCTCATGAGCGGATACATATTTGAATGTATTTAGAAAAATAAACAAATAGGGGTTCCGCGCAC
ATTTCCCCGAAAAGTGCCACCTGGGTCCTTTTCATCACGTGCTATAAAAATAATTATAATTTAAATTTTT
TAATATAAATATATAAATTAAAAATAGAAAGTAAAAAAAGAAATTAAAGAAAAAATAGTTTTTGTTTTCC
GAAGATGTAAAAGACTCTAGGGGGATCGCCAACAAATACTACCTTTTATCTTGCTCTTCCTGCTCTCAGG
TATTAATGCCGAATTGTTTCATCTTGTCTGTGTAGAAGACCACACACGAAAATCCTGTGATTTTACATTT
TACTTATCGTTAATCGAATGTATATCTATTTAATCTGCTTTTCTTGTCTAATAAATATATATGTAAAGTA
CGCTTTTTGTTGAAATTTTTTAAACCTTTGTTTATTTTTTTTTCTTCATTCCGTAACTCTTCTACCTTCT
TTATTTACTTTCTAAAATCCAAATACAAAACATAAAAATAAATAAACACAGAGTAAATTCCCAAATTATT
CCATCATTAAAAGATACGAGGCGCGTGTAAGTTACAGGCAAGCGATCCGTCCTAAGAAACCATTATTATC
ATGACATTAACCTATAAAAATAGGCGTATCACGAGGCCCTTTCGTC
