Features (pLannotate 1.2.2; 24 found; start..end, strand, type, name):
    137..186     +  misc_feature   bom (fragment): basis of mobility region from pBR322
    194..409     +  promoter       URA3 promoter: S. cerevisiae URA3
    410..1213    +  CDS            URA3: orotidine-5'-phosphate decarboxylase, required for uracil biosynthesis; S. cerevisiae URA3; yeast auxotrophic marker, counterselectable with 5-fluoroorotic acid (5-FOA)
   1292..1343    +  misc_feature   bom (fragment): basis of mobility region from pBR322
   1371..1799    -  rep_origin     f1 ori (sequence partly withheld): f1 bacteriophage origin of replication; arrow indicates direction of (+) strand synthesis
   1803..1960    -  CDS            lacZα (fragment): LacZα fragment of β-galactosidase; lacZ fragment
   1963..1981    +  promoter       T7 promoter: promoter for bacteriophage T7 RNA polymerase
   1990..2044    +  misc_feature   MCS (fragment): pBluescript multiple cloning site
   2044..2223    -  terminator     ADH1 terminator: S. cerevisiae ADH1; transcription terminator for the S. cerevisiae alcohol dehydrogenase 1 (ADH1) gene
   2244..2960    -  CDS            yeGFP: yeast-enhanced green fluorescent protein codons optimized for translation in S. cerevisiae and C. albicans
   3012..3053    -  CDS            V5 tag: epitope tag from simian virus 5
   3054..3911    -  CDS            SWP1: OSTD_YEAST - Experimental evidence at protein level: Swiss-Prot protein existence level 1. Subunit of the oligosaccharyl transferase (OST) complex that catalyzes the initial transfer of a defined glycan (Glc(3)Man(9)GlcNAc(2) in eukaryotes) from the lipid carrier dolichol- pyrophosphate to an asparagine residue within an Asn-X-Ser/Thr consensus motif in nascent polypeptide chains, the first step in protein N-glycosylation. N-glycosylation occurs cotranslationally and the complex associates with the Sec61 complex at the channel-forming translocon complex that mediates protein translocation acro
   3911..4536    -  promoter       GAL1,10 promoter: GAL1 and GAL10 genes of S. cerevisiae; divergent inducible promoter, regulated by Gal4
   4537..4584    +  misc_feature   MCS (fragment): pBluescript multiple cloning site
   4596..4614    -  promoter       T3 promoter: promoter for bacteriophage T3 RNA polymerase
   4659..4675    -  protein_bind   lac operator: The lac repressor binds to the lac operator to inhibit transcription in E. coli. This inhibition can be relieved by adding lactose or isopropyl-β-D-thiogalactopyranoside (IPTG). lac repressor encoded by lacI
   4683..4713    -  promoter       lac promoter: promoter for the E. coli lac operon
   4728..4749    -  protein_bind   CAP binding site: CAP binding activates transcription in the presence of cAMP. E. coli catabolite activator protein
   4762..4854    -  CDS            lacI (fragment): lac repressor; lacI; The lac repressor binds to the lac operator to inhibit transcription in E. coli. This inhibition can be relieved by adding lactose or isopropyl-β-D-thiogalactopyranoside (IPTG).
   5037..5625    -  rep_origin     ori: high-copy-number ColE1/pMB1/pBR322/pUC origin of replication
   5796..6656    -  CDS            AmpR: β-lactamase; bla; confers resistance to ampicillin, carbenicillin, and related antibiotics
   6657..6761    -  promoter       AmpR promoter: bla
   6798..7301    +  misc_feature   CEN/ARS: S. cerevisiae CEN6 centromere fused to an autonomously replicating sequence
   7369..35      +  CDS            rop (fragment) (across the origin): Rop protein, which maintains plasmids at low copy number; rop
>Addgene plasmid #112048 | pJW1674 | addgene full sequence | sequence record 215273 | Addgene NGS Result
TCGCGCGTTTCGGTGATGACGGTGAAAACCTCTGACACATGCAGCTCCCGGAGACGGTCACAGCTTGTCT
GTAAGCGGATGCCGGGAGCAGACAAGCCCGTCAGGGCGCGTCAGCGGGTGTTGGCGGGTGTCGGGGCTGG
CTTAACTATGCGGCATCAGAGCAGATTGTACTGAGAGTGCACCATACCACCTTTTCAATTCATCATTTTT
TTTTTATTCTTTTTTTTGATTTCGGTTTCCTTGAAATTTTTTTGATTCGGTAATCTCCGAACAGAAGGAA
GAACGAAGGAAGGAGCACAGACTTAGATTGGTATATATACGCATATGTAGTGTTGAAGAAACATGAAATT
GCCCAGTATTCTTAACCCAACTGCACAGAACAAAAACCTGCAGGAAACGAAGATAAATCATGTCGAAAGC
TACATATAAGGAACGTGCTGCTACTCATCCTAGTCCTGTTGCTGCCAAGCTATTTAATATCATGCACGAA
AAGCAAACAAACTTGTGTGCTTCATTGGATGTTCGTACCACCAAGGAATTACTGGAGTTAGTTGAAGCAT
TAGGTCCCAAAATTTGTTTACTAAAAACACATGTGGATATCTTGACTGATTTTTCCATGGAGGGCACAGT
TAAGCCGCTAAAGGCATTATCCGCCAAGTACAATTTTTTACTCTTCGAAGACAGAAAATTTGCTGACATT
GGTAATACAGTCAAATTGCAGTACTCTGCGGGTGTATACAGAATAGCAGAATGGGCAGACATTACGAATG
CACACGGTGTGGTGGGCCCAGGTATTGTTAGCGGTTTGAAGCAGGCGGCAGAAGAAGTAACAAAGGAACC
TAGAGGCCTTTTGATGTTAGCAGAATTGTCATGCAAGGGCTCCCTATCTACTGGAGAATATACTAAGGGT
ACTGTTGACATTGCGAAGAGCGACAAAGATTTTGTTATCGGCTTTATTGCTCAAAGAGACATGGGTGGAA
GAGATGAAGGTTACGATTGGTTGATTATGACACCCGGTGTGGGTTTAGATGACAAGGGAGACGCATTGGG
TCAACAGTATAGAACCGTGGATGATGTGGTCTCTACAGGATCTGACATTATTATTGTTGGAAGAGGACTA
TTTGCAAAGGGAAGGGATGCTAAGGTAGAGGGTGAACGTTACAGAAAAGCAGGCTGGGAAGCATATTTGA
GAAGATGCGGCCAGCAAAACTAAAAAACTGTATTATAAGTAAATGCATGTATACTAAACTCACAAATTAG
AGCTTCAATTTAATTATATCAGTTATTACCCTATGCGGTGTGAAATACCGCACAGATGCGTAAGGAGAAA
ATACCGCATCAGGAAATTGTAAGCGTTAATATTTTGTTAAAATTCGCGTTAAATTTTTGTTAAATCAGCT
CATTTTTTAACCAATAGGCCGAAATCGGCAAAATCCCTTATAAATCAAAAGAATAGACCGAGATAGGGT
[37 nt withheld, positions 1470-1506]
AAAGAACGTGGACTCCAACGTCAAAGG
[49 nt withheld, positions 1534-1582]
T
[91 nt withheld, positions 1584-1674]
G
[124 nt withheld, positions 1676-1799]
CCATTCGCCATTCAGGCTGCGCAACTGTTGGGAAGGGCGATCGGTGCGGGCCTCTTCGCTATTACGCCAG
CTGGCGAAAGGGGGATGTGCTGCAAGGCGATTAAGTTGGGTAACGCCAGGGTTTTCCCAGTCACGACGTT
GTAAAACGACGGCCAGTGAATTGTAATACGACTCACTATAGGGCGAATTGGAGCTCCACCGCGGTGGCGG
CCGCTCTAGAACTAGTGGATCCCCCGGGCTGCAGGGTGTGGTCAATAAGAGCGACCTCATACTATACCTG
AGAAAGCAACCTGACCTACAGGAAAGAGTTACTCAAGAATAAGAATTTTCGTTTTAAAACCTAAGAGTCA
CTTTAAAATTTGTATACACTTATTTTTTTTATAACTTATTTAATAATAAAAATCATAAATCATAAGAAAT
TCGCTTATTTAGAAGTGGCGCGCCTTATTTGTACAATTCATCCATACCATGGGTAATACCAGCAGCAGTA
ACAAATTCTAACAAGACCATGTGGTCTCTCTTTTCGTTTGGATCTTTGGATAAGGCAGATTGAGTGGATA
AGTAATGGTTGTCTGGTAACAAGACTGGACCATCACCAATTGGAGTATTTTGTTGATAATGGTCAGCTAA
TTGAACAGAACCATCTTCAATGTTGTGTCTAATTTTGAAGTTAACTTTGATACCATTCTTTTGTTTGTCA
GCCATGATGTAAACATTGTGAGAGTTATAGTTGTATTCCAATTTGTGACCTAAAATGTTACCATCTTCTT
TAAAATCAATACCTTTTAATTCGATTCTATTAACTAAGGTATCACCTTCAAACTTGACTTCAGCTCTGGT
CTTGTAGTTACCGTCATCTTTGAAAAAAATAGTTCTTTCTTGAACATAACCTTCTGGCATGGCAGACTTG
AAAAAGTCATGTTGTTTCATATGATCTGGGTATCTAGAAAAACATTGAACACCATAAGTTAAAGTAGTGA
CTAAGGTTGGCCATGGAACTGGCAATTTACCAGTAGTACAAATAAATTTTAAGGTCAATTTACCGTAAGT
AGCATCACCTTCACCTTCACCGGAGACAGAAAATTTGTGACCATTAACATCACCATCTAATTCAACCAAA
ATTGGGACAACACCAGTGAATAATTCTTCACCTTTAGACATGTTAATTAAACCAGCACCGTCACCTCCTT
GAAAATACAAATTTTCTGAACCCGTAGAATCGAGACCGAGGAGAGGGTTAGGGATAGGCTTACCGATTGT
TTGACCAAAAGATCTCAGGAACTTGGTAGATGTCAGTAAGCCTGGAGCGCCCAAGTACAAAGAGGAAAAT
AGAGTTTCAAAAATACTTGTACCCAAGTAGTACCTAGCGAAGATAACTTCAAACCCAACAATCGTGGCGA
TGAATCCTAGGAAATATACAGCAGTGACACCGGTCGGGATGTTATTGAATGCGGCGGCACAAGAATTCAA
CCAGGTGACTATTAAAGATAAAATGGTAATGAAGATAATTAAAACAAAAATCACAGCAATTGGTTTGGCA
ACTCTCTTTGGCTCGGCATGAAATATATGATGGATTTCTGGCTTAATGCCGAATTTGTCAACTAAAGATG
AATCTGAGTGATCTACATCGAAGTTCAGGTTGAGTTGCAGAATTTCCCTGAACAAGTTTTCCTTTGGTTT
GGCGGTAGATGACGCTAGAATCAAAGTGGCCTTTATTGGTTCCGGTGATCTGGAAGCCTCTTGCAACAAA
GCAGCATCCAGCTTGGCTAAATCTATCCTGTATTTATACATGGACAACTTGCCATTGTCCTTAATTTCGG
GTTCAAAAGCCATTTCTAGGTTCTTATTAGGTAAGCCTATCAATAAGGTGTTCTGGAAGGGTTTGTTGGT
AGACTCAATGGCGAAATTTACTTGAATCACCTCGTTAGGGTCTTCAACTGTGATTGTAGTCGGAACAGTT
TCATCGATTCCTATTCTGGGTTCAACTTTACCGATCATTACCCTAGACTTTCCTGCGGTGGAGGGGAATG
ATACATGAACATCTTGTGCCACGTAAGCGAGGACGAACGATATGCACGACACCAAGGCCGCAAGTGTTTT
GAAGAATTGCATTTCTCCTTGACGTTAAAGTATAGAGGTATATTAACAATTTTTTGTTGATACTTTTATG
ACATTTGAATAAGAAGTAATACAAACTGAAAATGTTGAAAGTATTAGTTAAAGTGGTTATGCAGCTTTTC
CATTTATATATCTGTTAATAGATCAAAAATCATCGCTTCGCTGATTAATTACCCCAGAAACAAGGCTAAA
AAACTAATCGCATTATCATCCTATGGTTGTTAATTTGATTCGTTAATTTGAAGGTTTGTGGGGCCAGGTT
ACTGCCAATTTTTCCTCTTCATAACCATAAAAGCTAGTATTGTAGAATCTTTATTGTTCGGAGCAGTGCG
GCGCGAGGCACATCTGCGTTTCAGGAACGCGACCGGTGAAGACGAGGACGCACGGAGGAGAGTCTTCCGT
CGGAGGGCTGTCGCCCGCTCGGCGGCTTCTAATCCGTACTTCAATATAGCAATGAGCAGTTAAGCGTATT
ACTGAAAGTTCCAAAGAGAAGGTTTTTTTAGGCTAAGATAATGGGGCTCTTTACATTTCCACAACATATA
AGTAAGATTAGATATGGATATGTATATGGTGGTAATGCCATGTAATATGATTATTAAACTTCTTTGCGTC
CATCCAAGATATCAAGCTTATCGATACCGTCGACCTCGAGGGGGGGCCCGGTACCAGCTTTTGTTCCCTT
TAGTGAGGGTTAATTTCGAGCTTGGCGTAATCATGGTCATAGCTGTTTCCTGTGTGAAATTGTTATCCGC
TCACAATTCCACACAACATACGAGCCGGAAGCATAAAGTGTAAAGCCTGGGGTGCCTAATGAGTGAGCTA
ACTCACATTAATTGCGTTGCGCTCACTGCCCGCTTTCCAGTCGGGAAACCTGTCGTGCCAGCTGCATTAA
TGAATCGGCCAACGCGCGGGGAGAGGCGGTTTGCGTATTGGGCGCTCTTCCGCTTCCTCGCTCACTGACT
CGCTGCGCTCGGTCGTTCGGCTGCGGCGAGCGGTATCAGCTCACTCAAAGGCGGTAATACGGTTATCCAC
AGAATCAGGGGATAACGCAGGAAAGAACATGTGAGCAAAAGGCCAGCAAAAGGCCAGGAACCGTAAAAAG
GCCGCGTTGCTGGCGTTTTTCCATAGGCTCCGCCCCCCTGACGAGCATCACAAAAATCGACGCTCAAGTC
AGAGGTGGCGAAACCCGACAGGACTATAAAGATACCAGGCGTTTCCCCCTGGAAGCTCCCTCGTGCGCTC
TCCTGTTCCGACCCTGCCGCTTACCGGATACCTGTCCGCCTTTCTCCCTTCGGGAAGCGTGGCGCTTTCT
CATAGCTCACGCTGTAGGTATCTCAGTTCGGTGTAGGTCGTTCGCTCCAAGCTGGGCTGTGTGCACGAAC
CCCCCGTTCAGCCCGACCGCTGCGCCTTATCCGGTAACTATCGTCTTGAGTCCAACCCGGTAAGACACGA
CTTATCGCCACTGGCAGCAGCCACTGGTAACAGGATTAGCAGAGCGAGGTATGTAGGCGGTGCTACAGAG
TTCTTGAAGTGGTGGCCTAACTACGGCTACACTAGAAGAACAGTATTTGGTATCTGCGCTCTGCTGAAGC
CAGTTACCTTCGGAAAAAGAGTTGGTAGCTCTTGATCCGGCAAACAAACCACCGCTGGTAGCGGTGGTTT
TTTTGTTTGCAAGCAGCAGATTACGCGCAGAAAAAAAGGATCTCAAGAAGATCCTTTGATCTTTTCTACG
GGGTCTGACGCTCAGTGGAACGAAAACTCACGTTAAGGGATTTTGGTCATGAGATTATCAAAAAGGATCT
TCACCTAGATCCTTTTAAATTAAAAATGAAGTTTTAAATCAATCTAAAGTATATATGAGTAAACTTGGTC
TGACAGTTACCAATGCTTAATCAGTGAGGCACCTATCTCAGCGATCTGTCTATTTCGTTCATCCATAGTT
GCCTGACTCCCCGTCGTGTAGATAACTACGATACGGGAGGGCTTACCATCTGGCCCCAGTGCTGCAATGA
TACCGCGAGACCCACGCTCACCGGCTCCAGATTTATCAGCAATAAACCAGCCAGCCGGAAGGGCCGAGCG
CAGAAGTGGTCCTGCAACTTTATCCGCCTCCATCCAGTCTATTAATTGTTGCCGGGAAGCTAGAGTAAGT
AGTTCGCCAGTTAATAGTTTGCGCAACGTTGTTGCCATTGCTACAGGCATCGTGGTGTCACGCTCGTCGT
TTGGTATGGCTTCATTCAGCTCCGGTTCCCAACGATCAAGGCGAGTTACATGATCCCCCATGTTGTGCAA
AAAAGCGGTTAGCTCCTTCGGTCCTCCGATCGTTGTCAGAAGTAAGTTGGCCGCAGTGTTATCACTCATG
GTTATGGCAGCACTGCATAATTCTCTTACTGTCATGCCATCCGTAAGATGCTTTTCTGTGACTGGTGAGT
ACTCAACCAAGTCATTCTGAGAATAGTGTATGCGGCGACCGAGTTGCTCTTGCCCGGCGTCAATACGGGA
TAATACCGCGCCACATAGCAGAACTTTAAAAGTGCTCATCATTGGAAAACGTTCTTCGGGGCGAAAACTC
TCAAGGATCTTACCGCTGTTGAGATCCAGTTCGATGTAACCCACTCGTGCACCCAACTGATCTTCAGCAT
CTTTTACTTTCACCAGCGTTTCTGGGTGAGCAAAAACAGGAAGGCAAAATGCCGCAAAAAAGGGAATAAG
GGCGACACGGAAATGTTGAATACTCATACTCTTCCTTTTTCAATATTATTGAAGCATTTATCAGGGTTAT
TGTCTCATGAGCGGATACATATTTGAATGTATTTAGAAAAATAAACAAATAGGGGTTCCGCGCACATTTC
CCCGAAAAGTGCCACCTGGGTCCTTTTCATCACGTGCTATAAAAATAATTATAATTTAAATTTTTTAATA
TAAATATATAAATTAAAAATAGAAAGTAAAAAAAGAAATTAAAGAAAAAATAGTTTTTGTTTTCCGAAGA
TGTAAAAGACTCTAGGGGGATCGCCAACAAATACTACCTTTTATCTTGCTCTTCCTGCTCTCAGGTATTA
ATGCCGAATTGTTTCATCTTGTCTGTGTAGAAGACCACACACGAAAATCCTGTGATTTTACATTTTACTT
ATCGTTAATCGAATGTATATCTATTTAATCTGCTTTTCTTGTCTAATAAATATATATGTAAAGTACGCTT
TTTGTTGAAATTTTTTAAACCTTTGTTTATTTTTTTTTCTTCATTCCGTAACTCTTCTACCTTCTTTATT
TACTTTCTAAAATCCAAATACAAAACATAAAAATAAATAAACACAGAGTAAATTCCCAAATTATTCCATC
ATTAAAAGATACGAGGCGCGTGTAAGTTACAGGCAAGCGATCCGTCTAAGAAACCATTATTATCATGACA
TTAACCTATAAAAATAGGCGTATCACGAGGCCCTTTCGTC
